>Addgene plasmid #11533 | pLIC.B4.Ta1145 | addgene partial sequence | sequence record 18322 | 11533 with pLIC-B4-F (CGTCAGACTGTCGATGAAGCCC)
TCCCACGACCGAAAACCTTTACTTCCAGGGCGGCGGTGGTGGCGGC
[357 nt withheld, positions 47-403]
TCCACAAAGGCTTCCAAGGTGAGGCTGGCTGCAGGAGATTCGCCGTTCTTCTCCTTCGGAATAAGGAGAA
TGCATCCGGCCATATCGCCGATGATCGATCGATCCGCATATATCGGGGGAGCAGACGGTGTTTCCGGCAT
CCTTGGTGCAAAGCTGATAGATCAGGATCCGGTCGGTACCATGCCGCACGCGCTATCCATAATGCTTGGC
GATGAGGAAGCGTGGAAGCTCACCCTTGAAAACACAAAGAATGGACAGAAATCGGTACTTCTTATCGATA
CGTACATGGACGAAAAGTTCGCAGCCATAAAGATCGCTGAAATGTTCGATAAGGTTGATTATATAAGATT
GGACACGCCCTCATCCAGAAGGGGAAACTTCGAAGCACTCATAAGAGAGGTCAGGTGGGAACTGGCCCTG
CGTGGAAGGAGCGACATAAAGATTATGGTCTCTGGCGGTCTCGATGAGAATACCGTCAAGAAGCTAAGAG
AAGCCGACAA
