>Addgene plasmid #11533 | pLIC.B4.Ta1145 | addgene partial sequence | sequence record 39924 | Ta1145-R 5'-gggattgcgtacagatccac-3'
[160 nt withheld, positions 1-160]
GCCGCCACCACCGCCGCCCTGGAAGTAAAGGTTTTCGGTCGTTGGGATATCGTAATCGGTACCAGTCTGC
GCGTCTTTCAGGGCTTCATCGACAGTCTGACGACCGCTGGCGGCGTTGATCACCGCAGTACGCACGGCAT
ACCAGAAAGCGGACATCTGCGGGATGTTCGGCATGATTTCACCTTTCTGGGCGTTTTCCATGGTGGCGGC
AATACGTGGATCTTTCGCCAACTCTTCCTCGTAAGACTTCAGCGCTACGGCACCCAGCGGTTTGTCTTTA
TTAACCGCTTCCAGACCTTCATCAGTCAGCAGATAGTTTTCGAGGAACTCTTTTGCCAGCTCTTTGTTCG
GACTGGCGGCGTTAATACCTGCGCTCAGCACGCCAACGAACGGTTTGGATGGTTGACCCTTGAAGGTCGG
CAGTACCGTTACACCATAATTCACTTTGCTGGTGTCGAGGTTGGA
