>Addgene plasmid #11533 | pLIC.B4.Ta1145 | addgene partial sequence | sequence record 42626 | MBP-R 5'-CTCGAATTTCTTACCGACTTCA-3'
GATTACCAGTTTACCTTCTTCAGTTTTGGTACCGTGATGATGATGATGATTGCTGCTGCCCATATGTATA
TCTCCTTCTTAAAGTTAAACAAAATTATTTCTAGAGGGGAATTGTTATCCGCTCACAATTCCCCTATAGT
GAGTCGTATTAATTTCGCGGGATCGAGATCTCGATCCTCTACGCCGGACGCATCGTGGCCGGCATCACCG
GCGCCACAGGTGCGGTTGCTGGCGCCTATATCGCCGACATCACCGATGGGGAAGATCGGGCTCGCCACTT
CGGGCTCATGAGCGCTTGTTTCGGCGTGGGTATGGTGGCAGGCCCCGTGGCCGGGGGACTGTTGGGCGCC
ATCTCCTTGCATGCACCATTCCTTGCGGGCGGCGGTGCTCAACGGCCTCAACCTACTACTGGGGCTGCTT
CCTAATGCAGGAGTCGCATAAGGGAGAGCGTCGAGATCCCGGA
