>Addgene plasmid #11533 | pLIC.B4.Ta1145 | addgene partial sequence | sequence record 42909 | MBP-F 5'-GATGAAGCCCTGAAAGACGCGCAG-3'
CTTTACTTCCAGGGCGGCGGTGGTGGCGGC
[357 nt withheld, positions 31-387]
TCCACAAAGGCTTCCAAGGTGAGGCTGGCTGCAGGAGATTCGCCGTTCTTCTCCTTCGGAATAAGGAGAA
TGCATCCGGCCATATCGCCGATGATCGATCGATCCGCATATATCGGGGGAGCAGACGGTGTTTCCGGCAT
CCTTGGTGCAAAGCTGATAGATCAGGATCCGGTCGGTACCATGCCGCACGCGCTATCCATAATGCTTGGC
GATGAGGAAGCGTGGAAGCTCACCCTTGAAAACACAAAGAATGGACAGAAATCGG
