>Addgene plasmid #11533 | pLIC.B4.Ta1145 | addgene partial sequence | sequence record 43476 | T7 5'-TAATACGACTCACTATAGGG-3'
ACTTTAAGAAGGAGATATACATATGGGCAGCAGCAATCATCATCATCATCACGGTACCAAAACTGAAGAA
GGTAAACTGGTAATCTGGATTAACGGCGATAAAGGCTATAACGGTCTCGCTGAAGTCGGTAAGAAATTCG
AGAAAGATACCGGAATTAAAGTCACCGTTGAGCATCCGGATAAACTGGAAGAGAAATTCCCACAGGTTGC
GGCAACTGGCGATGGCCCTGACATTATCTTCTGGGCACACGACCGCTTTGGTGGCTACGCTCAATCTGGC
CTGTTGGCTGAAATCACCCCGGACAAAGCGTTCCAGGACAAGCTGTATCCGTTTACCTGGGATGCCGTAC
GTTACAACGGCAAGCTGATTGCTTACCCGATCGCTGTTGAAGCGTTATCGCTGATTTATAACAAAGATCT
GCTGCCGAACCCGCCAAAAACCTGGGAAGAGATCCCGGCGCTGGATAAAGAACTGAAAGCGAAAGGTAAG
AGCGCGCTGATGTTCAACCTGCAAGAACCGTACTTCACCTGGCCGCTGATTGCTGCTGACGGGGGTTATG
CGTTCAAGTATGAAAACGGCAAGTACGACATTAAAGACGTGGGCGTGGATAACGCTGGCGCGAAAGCGGG
TCTGACCTTCCTGGTTGACCTGATTAAAAACAAACACATGAATGCAGACACCGATTACTCCATCGCAGAA
GCTGCCTTTAATAAAGGCGAAACAGCGATGACCATCAACGGCCCGTGGGCATGGTCCAACATCGACACCA
GCAAAGTGAATTATGGTGTAACGGTACTGCCGACCTTCAAGGGTCAACCATCCAAACCGTTCGTTGGCGT
GCTGAGCGCAGGTATTAACGCCGCC
