[The description below was written by a language model from this plasmid's Addgene catalogue record.]
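Description:
pLIC.B4.Ta1145 is a bacterial expression plasmid built on the pLIC.B4 backbone (about 7.3 kb without insert) and carrying the roughly 1.2 kb open reading frame Ta1145 from the thermoacidophilic archaeon Thermoplasma acidophilum, which encodes nicotinate phosphoribosyltransferase. The plasmid is maintained in E. coli at high copy number under ampicillin selection. The record does not name the origin of replication or the promoter driving expression. The depositor's recommendation of a BL21(DE3)-type host suggests a T7 polymerase-dependent system, but this is an inference, not a recorded feature.

The backbone supplies an N-terminal fusion partner consisting of a His tag followed by maltose-binding protein, separated from the enzyme by a TEV protease recognition site. This arrangement lets the fusion be captured by metal-affinity chromatography, with MBP generally helping the solubility and yield of the passenger protein. TEV cleavage can then remove the tag to release near-native enzyme. The insert was placed at a SmaI site that was destroyed at both junctions during cloning, so it cannot be released with that enzyme.

The depositor notes that the distributed stock is in a cloning strain. For protein production, the plasmid is intended to be paired with an expression strain carrying the helper plasmid pSJS1244. That helper confers spectinomycin resistance and supports expression of genes containing codons rare in E. coli, which is useful for an archaeal gene. The associated publication reports the crystal structure of this enzyme, so the construct's main use is recombinant overproduction and purification of the T. acidophilum enzyme for structural and biochemical studies.
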