Addgene plasmid #11533: pLIC.B4.Ta1145
Depositing lab: Sung-Hou Kim. Depositing organization: Lawrence Berkeley National Laboratory. Publication: Crystal structure of a nicotinate phosphoribosyltransferase from Thermoplasma acidophilum. Shin DH, Oganesyan N, Jancarik J, Yokota H, Kim R, Kim SH. J Biol Chem. 2005 May 6. 280(18):18326-35. 10.1074/jbc.M501622200 PubMed 15753098.
Backbone
  Vector backbone: pLIC.B4
  Backbone size w/o insert (bp): 7313
  Vector type: Bacterial Expression
Growth in bacteria
  Bacterial resistance: Ampicillin, 100 μg/mL
  Growth temperature: 37°C
  Growth strain: DH5alpha
  Copy number: High Copy
Gene/Insert
  Gene/Insert name: nicotinate phosphoribosyltransferase
  Species: T. acidophilum
  Insert size (bp): 1176
  GenBank ID: NP_394603 Ta1145
  Entrez Gene: Ta1145
  Tag / fusion protein: HisTag-MBP, TEV cleavable (N terminal on backbone)
  Cloning method: Restriction Enzyme; 5′ cloning site SmaI (destroyed during cloning); 3′ cloning site SmaI (destroyed during cloning)
  Sequencing primers: 5′ CGTCAGACTGTCGATGAAGCCC; 3′ GTTGCATCACCTTCACCCTCTCC
Terms and licenses: Academic/Nonprofit Terms; Industry Terms: Not Available to Industry
Depositor comments: Please note that the plasmid pLIC.B4.Ta1145 contains an Ampicillin resistance marker, and the BL21 bacterial strain contains a plasmid, pSJS1244, that confers spectinomycin resistance and allows for expression of genes with rare codons. Addgene provides this plasmid in the DH5alpha bacterial strain. For expression, please use BL21(DE3).Star/pSJS1244
How to cite: pLIC.B4.Ta1145 was a gift from Sung-Hou Kim (Addgene plasmid # 11533 ; http://n2t.net/addgene:11533 ; RRID:Addgene_11533)
